Addgene plasmid #153037: pTF-lacZ-rfp
Purpose: CRISPR-Cas12a genome editing in E. coli. Contains a constitutively CRISPR array targeting the lacZ gene in E. coli genome and donor DNA to insert an constitutively expressed rfp reporter gene.
Depositing lab: Nigel Scrutton. Depositing organization: University of Manchester. Publication: A plasmid toolset for CRISPR-mediated genome editing and CRISPRi gene regulation in Escherichia coli. Jervis AJ, Hanko EKR, Dunstan MS, Robinson CJ, Takano E, Scrutton NS. Microb Biotechnol. 2021 Mar 12. doi: 10.1111/1751-7915.13780. PubMed 33710766.
Backbone
  Vector backbone: pTF
  Total vector size (bp): 4274
  Vector type: Bacterial Expression
Growth in bacteria
  Bacterial resistance: Spectinomycin, 50 μg/mL
  Growth temperature: 37°C
  Growth strain: DH5alpha
  Copy number: High Copy
Gene/Insert
  Gene/Insert name: CRISPR array
  Insert size (bp): 3921
Terms and licenses: Academic/Nonprofit Terms; Industry Terms: Not Available to Industry
How to cite: pTF-lacZ-rfp was a gift from Nigel Scrutton (Addgene plasmid # 153037 ; http://n2t.net/addgene:153037 ; RRID:Addgene_153037)
