[The description below was written by a language model from this plasmid's Addgene catalogue record and pLannotate feature annotations shown in this document.]
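Description:
pTF-lacZ-rfp is a small (about 4.3 kb) bacterial plasmid built on the pTF backbone for CRISPR-Cas12a genome editing in Escherichia coli. It supplies the targeting and repair components of the system. It replicates from a high-copy ColE1/pUC-type origin and is selected with spectinomycin through the aadA (SmR) aminoglycoside adenylyltransferase gene. Short annotated remnants (a bom fragment, a mutant FRT fragment, a sliver of an apramycin resistance gene and a piece of the pUC multiple cloning site) appear to be backbone leftovers rather than functional parts.

The payload has two modules. The first is a CRISPR array aimed at the chromosomal lacZ gene. The array itself is not annotated in the feature tables, but it presumably lies in the roughly 150 bp gap between the reverse-strand J23119(SpeI) constitutive promoter and the rrnB T1 and T7Te terminators downstream of it. The second is the donor DNA: two lacZ fragments of about 500 bp each serve as homology arms flanking an mRFP1 coding sequence driven by its own constitutive J23119 promoter. Cas12a guided by the array cuts lacZ, and recombination with the donor inserts the rfp cassette at that locus, disrupting β-galactosidase. Correct edits should therefore be recognisable by red fluorescence and loss of lacZ activity.

No Cas12a gene is annotated on this plasmid, so the nuclease must be supplied from another source, which the record does not specify. The depositor and sequencing-derived records differ by one nucleotide in length and give essentially identical annotations. The construct looks suited to use as a test or demonstration target within the depositors' editing and CRISPRi plasmid toolset.
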