Features (pLannotate 1.2.2; 13 found; start..end, strand, type, name):
     32..50      -  misc_feature   MCS (fragment): pUC18/19 multiple cloning site
     57..564     +  CDS            lacZ (fragment): β-galactosidase; lacZ
    692..726     +  promoter       J23119 promoter: bacterial promoter (Registry of Standard Biological Parts BBa J23119)
    772..1449    +  CDS            mRFP1: monomeric derivative of DsRed (Campbell et al., 2002)
   1522..2034    +  CDS            lacZ (fragment): β-galactosidase; lacZ
   2052..2079    -  terminator     T7Te terminator: phage T7 early transcription terminator
   2095..2166    -  terminator     rrnB T1 terminator: transcription terminator T1 from the E. coli rrnB gene
   2315..2349    -  promoter       J23119(SpeI) promoter: bacterial promoter (Registry of Standard Biological Parts BBa J23119) modified to end with an SpeI site
   2358..2411    +  misc_feature   bom (fragment): basis of mobility region from pBR322
   2597..3185    -  rep_origin     ori: high-copy-number ColE1/pMB1/pBR322/pUC origin of replication
   3305..3326    -  protein_bind   FRT (mutant) (fragment): FRT site with a mutation in the core sequence (Azam et al., 1997) FLP recombinase from the Saccharomyces cerevisiae 2μ plasmid
   3360..4151    -  CDS            SmR: aminoglycoside adenylyltransferase (Murphy, 1985); aadA; confers resistance to spectinomycin and streptomycin
   4152..4178    -  CDS            ApmR (fragment): aminoglycoside 3-N-acetyltransferase type IV ; aac(3)IV; confers resistance to apramycin (Paget and Davies, 1996)
>Addgene plasmid #153037 | pTF-lacZ-rfp | depositor full sequence | sequence record 296089 | pTF-lacZ-rfp sequence 4274 bps
GTAGGGATAACAGGGTAATAGATCTAAGCTTCTGCAGGTCGACTCTAGAGAATTCATCAAACTGGCAGAT
GCACGGTTACGATGCGCCCATCTACACCAACGTGACCTATCCCATTACGGTCAATCCGCCGTTTGTTCCC
ACGGAGAATCCGACGGGTTGTTACTCGCTCACATTTAATGTTGATGAAAGCTGGCTACAGGAAGGCCAGA
CGCGAATTATTTTTGATGGCGTTAACTCGGCGTTTCATCTGTGGTGCAACGGGCGCTGGGTCGGTTACGG
CCAGGACAGTCGTTTGCCGTCTGAATTTGACCTGAGCGCATTTTTACGCGCCGGAGAAAACCGCCTCGCG
GTGATGGTGCTGCGCTGGAGTGACGGCAGTTATCTGGAAGATCAGGATATGTGGCGGATGAGCGGCATTT
TCCGTGACGTCTCGTTGCTGCATAAACCGACTACACAAATCAGCGATTTCCATGTTGCCACTCGCTTTAA
TGATGATTTCAGCCGCGCTGTACTGGAGGCTGAAGTTCAGATGTGCGGCGAGTTGCGTGACTACCTACGG
GTAAAAACAGCGAAAAAACCCCGCCCTGTCAGGGGCGGGGTTTTTTGCGCGTCGACTGCGCACTGCAGGA
ATTCCATATGTTTTATCCTCTACTAGTGGATCCGAGCTCGGTACCGCATGCAATCGACGTCTTGACAGCT
AGCTCAGTCCTAGGTATAATGCTAGCAGGTTTAATCGAATTCAAAAGATCTTTTAAGAAGGAGATATACA
TATGGCGAGTAGCGAAGACGTTATCAAAGAGTTCATGCGTTTCAAAGTTCGTATGGAAGGTTCCGTTAAC
GGTCACGAGTTCGAAATCGAAGGTGAAGGTGAAGGTCGTCCGTACGAAGGTACCCAGACCGCTAAACTGA
AAGTTACCAAAGGTGGTCCGCTGCCGTTCGCTTGGGACATCCTGTCCCCGCAGTTCCAGTACGGTTCCAA
AGCTTACGTTAAACACCCGGCTGACATCCCGGACTACCTGAAACTGTCCTTCCCGGAAGGTTTCAAATGG
GAACGTGTTATGAACTTCGAAGACGGTGGTGTTGTTACCGTTACCCAGGACTCCTCCCTGCAAGACGGTG
AGTTCATCTACAAAGTTAAACTGCGTGGTACCAACTTCCCGTCCGACGGTCCGGTTATGCAGAAAAAAAC
CATGGGTTGGGAAGCTTCCACCGAACGTATGTACCCGGAAGACGGTGCTCTGAAAGGTGAAATCAAAATG
CGTCTGAAACTGAAAGACGGTGGTCACTACGACGCTGAAGTTAAAACCACCTACATGGCTAAAAAACCGG
TTCAGCTGCCGGGTGCTTACAAAACCGACATCAAACTGGACATCACCTCCCACAACGAAGACTACACCAT
CGTTGAACAGTACGAACGTGCTGAAGGTCGTCACTCCACCGGTGCTTAAGGATCCAAACTCGAATGGTCT
ATATCCTACGATTAAAAAAAACCCCGCCGAAGCGGGGTTTTTTTTGTTTATCTACCGGCGATGAGCGAAC
GCGTAACGCGAATGGTGCAGCGCGATCGTAATCACCCGAGTGTGATCATCTGGTCGCTGGGGAATGAATC
AGGCCACGGCGCTAATCACGACGCGCTGTATCGCTGGATCAAATCTGTCGATCCTTCCCGCCCGGTGCAG
TATGAAGGCGGCGGAGCCGACACCACGGCCACCGATATTATTTGCCCGATGTACGCGCGCGTGGATGAAG
ACCAGCCCTTCCCGGCTGTGCCGAAATGGTCCATCAAAAAATGGCTTTCGCTACCTGGAGAGACGCGCCC
GCTGATCCTTTGCGAATACGCCCACGCGATGGGTAACAGTCTTGGCGGTTTCGCTAAATACTGGCAGGCG
TTTCGTCAGTATCCCCGTTTACAGGGCGGCTTCGTCTGGGACTGGGTGGATCAGTCGCTGATTAAATATG
ATGAAAACGGCAACCCGTGGTCGGCTTACGGCGGTGATTTTGGCGATACGCCGAACGATCGCCAGTTCTG
TATGCGTACCCTAGGTATAAACGCAGAAAGGCCCACCCGAAGGTGAGCCAGTGTGACTCTAGTAGAGAGC
GTTCACCGACAAACAACAGATAAAACGAAAGGCCCAGTCTTTCGACTGAGCCTTTCGTTTTATTTGATGC
CTGGAGATCCTTACTCGAGTTTGGATCCGAGTTTTTGTTCGGGCCCAAGCTTCAAAAAAAATAATGCGAA
CAGCGCACGGCGTATCTACAAGAGTAGAAATTCGTCACACTACGTCTGAACGTCGATCTACAAGAGTAGA
AATTACTAGTATTATACCTAGGACTGAGCTAGCTGTCAAGGATCCAGCATATGCGGTGTGAAATACCGCA
CAGATGCGTAAGGAGAAAATACCGCATCAGGCGCTCTTCCGCTTCCTCGCTCACTGACTCGCTGCGCTCG
GTCGTTCGGCTGCGGCGAGCGGTATCAGCTCACTCAAAGGCGGTAATACGGTTATCCACAGAATCAGGGG
ATAACGCAGGAAAGAACATGTGAGCAAAAGGCCAGCAAAAGGCCAGGAACCGTAAAAAGGCCGCGTTGCT
GGCGTTTTTCCATAGGCTCCGCCCCCCTGACGAGCATCACAAAAATCGACGCTCAAGTCAGAGGTGGCGA
AACCCGACAGGACTATAAAGATACCAGGCGTTTCCCCCTGGAAGCTCCCTCGTGCGCTCTCCTGTTCCGA
CCCTGCCGCTTACCGGATACCTGTCCGCCTTTCTCCCTTCGGGAAGCGTGGCGCTTTCTCATAGCTCACG
CTGTAGGTATCTCAGTTCGGTGTAGGTCGTTCGCTCCAAGCTGGGCTGTGTGCACGAACCCCCCGTTCAG
CCCGACCGCTGCGCCTTATCCGGTAACTATCGTCTTGAGTCCAACCCGGTAAGACACGACTTATCGCCAC
TGGCAGCAGCCACTGGTAACAGGATTAGCAGAGCGAGGTATGTAGGCGGTGCTACAGAGTTCTTGAAGTG
GTGGCCTAACTACGGCTACACTAGAAGGACAGTATTTGGTATCTGCGCTCTGCTGAAGCCAGTTACCTTC
GGAAAAAGAGTTGGTAGCTCTTGATCCGGCAAACAAACCACCGCTGGTAGCGGTGGTTTTTTTGTTTGCA
AGCAGCAGATTACGCGCAGAAAAAAAGGATCTCAAGAAGATCCTTTGATCTTTTCTACGGGGTCTGACGC
TCAGTGGAACGAAAACTCACGTTAAGGGATTTTGGTCATGAGATTATCAAAAAGGATCTTCACCTAGATC
CTTTACGCGTTCGCGGAACTTCGGAATAGGAACTTCATGAGCTCAGCCAATCGACTGGCGAGCGGCATCT
TATTTGCCGACTACCTTGGTGATCTCGCCTTTCACGTAGTGGACAAATTCTTCCAACTGATCTGCGCGCG
AGGCCAAGCGATCTTCTTCTTGTCCAAGATAAGCCTGTCTAGCTTCAAGTATGACGGGCTGATACTGGGC
CGGCAGGCGCTCCATTGCCCAGTCGGCAGCGACATCCTTCGGCGCGATTTTGCCGGTTACTGCGCTGTAC
CAAATGCGGGACAACGTAAGCACTACATTTCGCTCATCGCCAGCCCAGTCGGGCGGCGAGTTCCATAGCG
TTAAGGTTTCATTTAGCGCCTCAAATAGATCCTGTTCAGGAACCGGATCAAAGAGTTCCTCCGCCGCTGG
ACCTACCAAGGCAACGCTATGTTCTCTTGCTTTTGTCAGCAAGATAGCCAGATCAATGTCGATCGTGGCT
GGCTCGAAGATACCTGCAAGAATGTCATTGCGCTGCCATTCTCCAAATTGCAGTTCGCGCTTAGCTGGAT
AACGCCACGGAATGATGTCGTCGTGCACAACAATGGTGACTTCTACAGCGCGGAGAATCTCGCTCTCTCC
AGGGGAAGCCGAAGTTTCCAAAAGGTCGTTGATCAAAGCTCGCCGCGTTGTTTCATCAAGCCTTACGGTC
ACCGTAACCAGCAAATCAATATCACTGTGTGGCTTCAGGCCGCCATCCACTGCGGAGCCGTACAAATGTA
CGGCCAGCAACGTCGGTTCGAGATGGCGCTCGATGACGCCAACTACCTCTGATAGTTGAGTCGATACTTC
GGCGATCACCGCTTCCCTCATGACATTGCACTCCACCGCTGATGACATCAGTCGATCATAGCACGATCAA
CGGCACTGTTGCAAATAGTCGGTGGTGATAAACTTATCATCCCCTTTTGCTGATGGAGCTGCACATGAAC
TCGA
