Features (pLannotate 1.2.2; 13 found; start..end, strand, type, name):
     31..49      -  misc_feature   MCS (fragment): pUC18/19 multiple cloning site
     56..563     +  CDS            lacZ (fragment): β-galactosidase; lacZ
    696..725     +  promoter       J23119 promoter (fragment): bacterial promoter (Registry of Standard Biological Parts BBa J23119)
    771..1448    +  CDS            mRFP1: monomeric derivative of DsRed (Campbell et al., 2002)
   1521..2033    +  CDS            lacZ (fragment): β-galactosidase; lacZ
   2051..2078    -  terminator     T7Te terminator: phage T7 early transcription terminator
   2094..2165    -  terminator     rrnB T1 terminator: transcription terminator T1 from the E. coli rrnB gene
   2314..2348    -  promoter       J23119(SpeI) promoter: bacterial promoter (Registry of Standard Biological Parts BBa J23119) modified to end with an SpeI site
   2357..2410    +  misc_feature   bom (fragment): basis of mobility region from pBR322
   2596..3184    -  rep_origin     ori: high-copy-number ColE1/pMB1/pBR322/pUC origin of replication
   3304..3324    -  protein_bind   FRT (mutant) (fragment): FRT site with a mutation in the core sequence (Azam et al., 1997) FLP recombinase from the Saccharomyces cerevisiae 2μ plasmid
   3358..4149    -  CDS            SmR: aminoglycoside adenylyltransferase (Murphy, 1985); aadA; confers resistance to spectinomycin and streptomycin
   4150..4176    -  CDS            ApmR (fragment): aminoglycoside 3-N-acetyltransferase type IV ; aac(3)IV; confers resistance to apramycin (Paget and Davies, 1996)
>Addgene plasmid #153037 | pTF-lacZ-rfp | addgene full sequence | sequence record 318855 | Addgene NGS Result
TAGGGATAACAGGGTAATAGATCTAAGCTTCTGCAGGTCGACTCTAGAGAATTCATCAAACTGGCAGATG
CACGGTTACGATGCGCCCATCTACACCAACGTGACCTATCCCATTACGGTCAATCCGCCGTTTGTTCCCA
CGGAGAATCCGACGGGTTGTTACTCGCTCACATTTAATGTTGATGAAAGCTGGCTACAGGAAGGCCAGAC
GCGAATTATTTTTGATGGCGTTAACTCGGCGTTTCATCTGTGGTGCAACGGGCGCTGGGTCGGTTACGGC
CAGGACAGTCGTTTGCCGTCTGAATTTGACCTGAGCGCATTTTTACGCGCCGGAGAAAACCGCCTCGCGG
TGATGGTGCTGCGCTGGAGTGACGGCAGTTATCTGGAAGATCAGGATATGTGGCGGATGAGCGGCATTTT
CCGTGACGTCTCGTTGCTGCATAAACCGACTACACAAATCAGCGATTTCCATGTTGCCACTCGCTTTAAT
GATGATTTCAGCCGCGCTGTACTGGAGGCTGAAGTTCAGATGTGCGGCGAGTTGCGTGACTACCTACGGG
TAAAAACAGCGAAAAAACCCCGCCCTGTCAGGGGCGGGGTTTTTTGCGCGTCGACTGCGCACTGCAGGAA
TTCCATATGTTTTATCCTCTACTAGTGGATCCGAGCTCGGTACCGCATGCAATCGACGTCTTTATAGCTA
GCTCAGTCCTAGGTACAATGCTAGCAGGTTTAATCGAATTCAAAAGATCTTTTAAGAAGGAGATATACAT
ATGGCGAGTAGCGAAGACGTTATCAAAGAGTTCATGCGTTTCAAAGTTCGTATGGAAGGTTCCGTTAACG
GTCACGAGTTCGAAATCGAAGGTGAAGGTGAAGGTCGTCCGTACGAAGGTACCCAGACCGCTAAACTGAA
AGTTACCAAAGGTGGTCCGCTGCCGTTCGCTTGGGACATCCTGTCCCCGCAGTTCCAGTACGGTTCCAAA
GCTTACGTTAAACACCCGGCTGACATCCCGGACTACCTGAAACTGTCCTTCCCGGAAGGTTTCAAATGGG
AACGTGTTATGAACTTCGAAGACGGTGGTGTTGTTACCGTTACCCAGGACTCCTCCCTGCAAGACGGTGA
GTTCATCTACAAAGTTAAACTGCGTGGTACCAACTTCCCGTCCGACGGTCCGGTTATGCAGAAAAAAACC
ATGGGTTGGGAAGCTTCCACCGAACGTATGTACCCGGAAGACGGTGCTCTGAAAGGTGAAATCAAAATGC
GTCTGAAACTGAAAGACGGTGGTCACTACGACGCTGAAGTTAAAACCACCTACATGGCTAAAAAACCGGT
TCAGCTGCCGGGTGCTTACAAAACCGACATCAAACTGGACATCACCTCCCACAACGAAGACTACACCATC
GTTGAACAGTACGAACGTGCTGAAGGTCGTCACTCCACCGGTGCTTAAGGATCCAAACTCGAATGGTCTA
TATCCTACGATTAAAAAAAACCCCGCCGAAGCGGGGTTTTTTTTGTTTATCTACCGGCGATGAGCGAACG
CGTAACGCGAATGGTGCAGCGCGATCGTAATCACCCGAGTGTGATCATCTGGTCGCTGGGGAATGAATCA
GGCCACGGCGCTAATCACGACGCGCTGTATCGCTGGATCAAATCTGTCGATCCTTCCCGCCCGGTGCAGT
ATGAAGGCGGCGGAGCCGACACCACGGCCACCGATATTATTTGCCCGATGTACGCGCGCGTGGATGAAGA
CCAGCCCTTCCCGGCTGTGCCGAAATGGTCCATCAAAAAATGGCTTTCGCTACCTGGAGAGACGCGCCCG
CTGATCCTTTGCGAATACGCCCACGCGATGGGTAACAGTCTTGGCGGTTTCGCTAAATACTGGCAGGCGT
TTCGTCAGTATCCCCGTTTACAGGGCGGCTTCGTCTGGGACTGGGTGGATCAGTCGCTGATTAAATATGA
TGAAAACGGCAACCCGTGGTCGGCTTACGGCGGTGATTTTGGCGATACGCCGAACGATCGCCAGTTCTGT
ATGCGTACCCTAGGTATAAACGCAGAAAGGCCCACCCGAAGGTGAGCCAGTGTGACTCTAGTAGAGAGCG
TTCACCGACAAACAACAGATAAAACGAAAGGCCCAGTCTTTCGACTGAGCCTTTCGTTTTATTTGATGCC
TGGAGATCCTTACTCGAGTTTGGATCCGAGTTTTTGTTCGGGCCCAAGCTTCAAAAAAAATAATGCGAAC
AGCGCACGGCGTATCTACAAGAGTAGAAATTCGTCACACTACGTCTGAACGTCGATCTACAAGAGTAGAA
ATTACTAGTATTATACCTAGGACTGAGCTAGCTGTCAAGGATCCAGCATATGCGGTGTGAAATACCGCAC
AGATGCGTAAGGAGAAAATACCGCATCAGGCGCTCTTCCGCTTCCTCGCTCACTGACTCGCTGCGCTCGG
TCGTTCGGCTGCGGCGAGCGGTATCAGCTCACTCAAAGGCGGTAATACGGTTATCCACAGAATCAGGGGA
TAACGCAGGAAAGAACATGTGAGCAAAAGGCCAGCAAAAGGCCAGGAACCGTAAAAAGGCCGCGTTGCTG
GCGTTTTTCCATAGGCTCCGCCCCCCTGACGAGCATCACAAAAATCGACGCTCAAGTCAGAGGTGGCGAA
ACCCGACAGGACTATAAAGATACCAGGCGTTTCCCCCTGGAAGCTCCCTCGTGCGCTCTCCTGTTCCGAC
CCTGCCGCTTACCGGATACCTGTCCGCCTTTCTCCCTTCGGGAAGCGTGGCGCTTTCTCATAGCTCACGC
TGTAGGTATCTCAGTTCGGTGTAGGTCGTTCGCTCCAAGCTGGGCTGTGTGCACGAACCCCCCGTTCAGC
CCGACCGCTGCGCCTTATCCGGTAACTATCGTCTTGAGTCCAACCCGGTAAGACACGACTTATCGCCACT
GGCAGCAGCCACTGGTAACAGGATTAGCAGAGCGAGGTATGTAGGCGGTGCTACAGAGTTCTTGAAGTGG
TGGCCTAACTACGGCTACACTAGAAGGACAGTATTTGGTATCTGCGCTCTGCTGAAGCCAGTTACCTTCG
GAAAAAGAGTTGGTAGCTCTTGATCCGGCAAACAAACCACCGCTGGTAGCGGTGGTTTTTTTGTTTGCAA
GCAGCAGATTACGCGCAGAAAAAAAGGATCTCAAGAAGATCCTTTGATCTTTTCTACGGGGTCTGACGCT
CAGTGGAACGAAAACTCACGTTAAGGGATTTTGGTCATGAGATTATCAAAAAGGATCTTCACCTAGATCC
TTTACGCGTTCGCGGAACTTCGGAATAGGAACTTATGAGCTCAGCCAATCGACTGGCGAGCGGCATCTTA
TTTGCCGACTACCTTGGTGATCTCGCCTTTCACGTAGTGGACAAATTCTTCCAACTGATCTGCGCGCGAG
GCCAAGCGATCTTCTTCTTGTCCAAGATAAGCCTGTCTAGCTTCAAGTATGACGGGCTGATACTGGGCCG
GCAGGCGCTCCATTGCCCAGTCGGCAGCGACATCCTTCGGCGCGATTTTGCCGGTTACTGCGCTGTACCA
AATGCGGGACAACGTAAGCACTACATTTCGCTCATCGCCAGCCCAGTCGGGCGGCGAGTTCCATAGCGTT
AAGGTTTCATTTAGCGCCTCAAATAGATCCTGTTCAGGAACCGGATCAAAGAGTTCCTCCGCCGCTGGAC
CTACCAAGGCAACGCTATGTTCTCTTGCTTTTGTCAGCAAGATAGCCAGATCAATGTCGATCGTGGCTGG
CTCGAAGATACCTGCAAGAATGTCATTGCGCTGCCATTCTCCAAATTGCAGTTCGCGCTTAGCTGGATAA
CGCCACGGAATGATGTCGTCGTGCACAACAATGGTGACTTCTACAGCGCGGAGAATCTCGCTCTCTCCAG
GGGAAGCCGAAGTTTCCAAAAGGTCGTTGATCAAAGCTCGCCGCGTTGTTTCATCAAGCCTTACGGTCAC
CGTAACCAGCAAATCAATATCACTGTGTGGCTTCAGGCCGCCATCCACTGCGGAGCCGTACAAATGTACG
GCCAGCAACGTCGGTTCGAGATGGCGCTCGATGACGCCAACTACCTCTGATAGTTGAGTCGATACTTCGG
CGATCACCGCTTCCCTCATGACATTGCACTCCACCGCTGATGACATCAGTCGATCATAGCACGATCAACG
GCACTGTTGCAAATAGTCGGTGGTGATAAACTTATCATCCCCTTTTGCTTATGGAGCTGCACATGAACTC
GAG
